Addgene plasmid #145534: pGBW-m4046335
Purpose: Yeast Expression plasmid for SARS-CoV-2 E (envelope)
Depositing lab: Ginkgo Bioworks & Benjie Chen. Depositing organization: Ginkgo Bioworks.
Backbone
  Vector backbone: AmpR; 2u URA3
  Backbone size w/o insert (bp): 4078
  Vector type: Yeast Expression
  Selectable markers: URA3
Growth in bacteria
  Bacterial resistance: Ampicillin, 100 μg/mL
  Growth temperature: 37°C
  Growth strain: DH5alpha
  Copy number: High Copy
Gene/Insert
  Gene/Insert name: SARS-CoV-2 E (envelope) (alt names: envelope protein; E protein)
  Species: S. cerevisiae (budding yeast); Severe acute respiratory syndrome coronavirus 2
  Insert size (bp): 221
  Mutation: wt
  Entrez Gene: E (a.k.a. GU280_gp04)
  Promoter: pTEF1
  Tag / fusion protein: Cleavable thrombin;MBP (C terminal on backbone)
  Cloning method: Unknown
Resource information
  A portion of this plasmid was derived from a plasmid made by: GinkgoBioworks
Depositor comments: NCBI Reference Sequence: YP_009724392.1Created by gene synthesis with Not1 site.
How to cite: pGBW-m4046335 was a gift from Ginkgo Bioworks & Benjie Chen (Addgene plasmid # 145534 ; http://n2t.net/addgene:145534 ; RRID:Addgene_145534)
