[The description below was written by a language model from this plasmid's Addgene catalogue record and pLannotate feature annotations shown in this document.]
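Description:
pGBW-m4046335 is an episomal yeast expression plasmid, also functioning as an E. coli shuttle vector, built to produce the SARS-CoV-2 envelope (E) protein in Saccharomyces cerevisiae. In yeast it is maintained through a 2μ origin of replication, which supports multicopy episomal propagation, and is selected by the URA3 auxotrophic marker, which complements uracil auxotrophy and can be counterselected with 5-fluoroorotic acid. In bacteria it replicates from a ColE1/pUC-type origin and carries a β-lactamase gene for ampicillin resistance, annotated here as sitting downstream of a cat promoter. The catalogue lists the plasmid as high copy, although the annotation also detects a rop-like coding segment adjacent to AmpR. Short phage T3 and T7 early terminators and a tonB terminator flank the bacterial modules, presumably insulating them from transcriptional read-through.

The expression cassette places the wild-type E coding sequence, made by gene synthesis from the NCBI reference protein, under the constitutive yeast TEF1 promoter and upstream of a CYC1 terminator. The listing of budding yeast alongside the virus under species may reflect the intended host, but the record does not explain it. E is a small viroporin involved in virion assembly and budding. It is followed by a maltose-binding protein (malE) sequence supplied by the backbone, giving a C-terminal MBP fusion that the record describes as removable at a thrombin cleavage site. The thrombin site itself is not annotated separately in the feature table, though a short gap lies between the two coding regions. MBP commonly aids solubility and allows amylose-affinity purification, so the plasmid is suited to producing and purifying recombinant E protein from yeast.
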