Features (pLannotate 1.2.2; 14 found; start..end, strand, type, name):
     10..417     +  promoter       TEF1 promoter: S. cerevisiae TEF1; promoter for EF-1α
    431..655     +  CDS            E: VEMP_SARS2 - Experimental evidence at protein level: Swiss-Prot protein existence level 1. Plays a central role in virus morphogenesis and assembly. Acts as a viroporin and self-assembles in host membranes forming pentameric protein-lipid pores that allow ion transport. Also plays a role in the induction of apoptosis (By similarity). Regulates the localization of S protein at cis-Golgi, the place of virus budding (PubMed:33229438). May act by slowing down the cell secretory pathway (PubMed:33229438). May interfere with tight-junction stability by interacting with host MPP5. This would result i
    671..1771    +  CDS            malE (fragment): MALE_ECO57 - Experimental evidence at protein level: Swiss-Prot protein existence level 1. Part of the ABC transporter complex MalEFGK involved in maltose/maltodextrin import. Binds maltose and higher maltodextrins. From Escherichia coli O157:H7.
   1800..1972    +  terminator     CYC1 terminator (fragment): S. cerevisiae CYC1; transcription terminator for CYC1
   2008..2184    +  promoter       URA3 promoter (fragment): S. cerevisiae URA3
   2185..2988    +  CDS            URA3: orotidine-5'-phosphate decarboxylase, required for uracil biosynthesis; S. cerevisiae URA3; yeast auxotrophic marker, counterselectable with 5-fluoroorotic acid (5-FOA)
   3071..4053    -  rep_origin     2μ ori: yeast 2μ plasmid origin of replication
   4131..4160    +  terminator     T3Te terminator: phage T3 early transcription terminator
   4182..4769    +  rep_origin     ori: high-copy-number ColE1/pMB1/pBR322/pUC origin of replication
   4781..4808    -  terminator     T7Te terminator: phage T7 early transcription terminator
   4832..5023    -  CDS            rop: Rop protein, which maintains plasmids at low copy number; rop
   5024..5884    -  CDS            AmpR: β-lactamase; bla; confers resistance to ampicillin, carbenicillin, and related antibiotics
   5885..5987    -  promoter       cat promoter: promoter of the E. coli cat gene encoding chloramphenicol acetyltransferase
   5988..6019    -  terminator     tonB terminator: bidirectional E. coli tonB-P14 transcription terminator
>Addgene plasmid #145534 | pGBW-m4046335 | addgene full sequence | sequence record 298339 | Addgene NGS Result
GCGGCCGCCCCACACACCATAGCTTCAAAATGTTTCTACTCCTTTTTTACTCTTCCAGATTTTCTCGGAC
TCCGCGCATCGCCGTACCACTTCAAAACACCCAAGCACAGCATACTAAATTTCCCCTCTTTCTTCCTCTA
GGGTGTCGTTAATTACCCGTACTAAAGGTTTGGAAAAGAAAAAAGAGACCGCCTCGTTTCTTTTTCTTCG
TCGAAAAAGGCAATAAAAATTTTTATCACGTTTCTTTTTCTTGAAAATTTTTTTTTTTGATTTTTTTCTC
TTTCGATGACCTCCCATTGATATTTAAGTTAATAAACGGTCTTCAATTTCTCAAGTTTCAGTTTCATTTT
TCTTGTTCTATTACAACTTTTTTTACTTCTTGCTCATTAGAAAGAAAGCATAGCAATCTAATCTAAGTTT
TAATTACAAAATGTACTCATTCGTTTCGGAAGAGACAGGTACGTTAATAGTTAATAGCGTACTTCTTTTT
CTTGCTTTCGTGGTATTCTTGCTAGTTACACTAGCCATCCTTACTGCGCTTCGATTGTGTGCGTACTGCT
GCAATATTGTTAACGTGAGTCTTGTAAAACCTTCTTTTTACGTTTACTCTCGTGTTAAAAATCTGAATTC
TTCTAGAGTTCCTGATCTTCTGGTCCTCGTGCCGAGAGGTTCTAAAATCGAGGAAGGTAAGCTAGTCATT
TGGATAAATGGAGATAAGGGTTACAACGGTTTGGCAGAAGTAGGCAAGAAATTTGAAAAGGACACAGGTA
TCAAGGTGACGGTTGAACATCCAGACAAGTTAGAAGAAAAATTCCCTCAAGTTGCTGCTACTGGTGATGG
TCCCGACATTATTTTCTGGGCCCACGATCGTTTTGGTGGATATGCTCAGTCAGGTTTGCTGGCTGAGATC
ACCCCAGACAAGGCCTTCCAAGATAAATTGTACCCATTCACTTGGGATGCTGTCAGATACAACGGTAAGC
TTATAGCATATCCAATTGCTGTTGAAGCCTTATCGTTGATCTACAATAAGGACTTGTTACCTAACCCACC
AAAGACATGGGAAGAAATTCCAGCTTTGGATAAAGAGCTAAAGGCCAAGGGAAAAAGCGCTTTGATGTTT
AACTTACAAGAACCTTATTTCACCTGGCCATTAATCGCTGCTGACGGTGGTTACGCATTTAAATACGAAA
ACGGTAAGTATGACATTAAGGATGTCGGCGTTGATAATGCTGGTGCAAAGGCTGGTTTGACCTTCTTGGT
TGATTTAATAAAGAATAAACACATGAACGCTGACACTGACTACTCTATCGCCGAAGCCGCTTTCAACAAG
GGTGAAACTGCTATGACCATAAATGGTCCATGGGCCTGGAGTAACATTGATACTTCTAAAGTAAACTATG
GTGTCACTGTTTTGCCTACATTCAAAGGCCAACCATCCAAGCCCTTTGTCGGTGTTCTATCCGCTGGCAT
CAATGCTGCTTCTCCAAACAAGGAGCTAGCTAAAGAATTTTTGGAAAATTACTTGTTAACTGACGAAGGT
TTGGAGGCCGTTAACAAGGACAAGCCATTGGGTGCTGTCGCTTTGAAATCTTACGAAGAAGAATTGGCTA
AGGATCCCAGAATTGCCGCTACCATGGAGAACGCCCAAAAGGGTGAAATTATGCCAAACATCCCACAAAT
GTCAGCCTTCTGGTACGCAGTTAGGACTGCCGTGATTAATGCTGCTTCCGGTAGACAAACCGTCGACGAA
GCATTAAAAGATGCTCAAACGTAAACAGGCCCCTTTTCCTTTGTCGATATCATGTAATTAGTTATGTCAC
GCTTACATTCACGCCCTCCTCCCACATCCGCTCTAACCGAAAAGGAAGGAGTTAGACAACCTGAAGTCTA
GGTCCCTATTTATTTTTTTTAATAGTTATGTTAGTATTAAGAACGTTATTTATATTTCAAATTTTTCTTT
TTTTTCTGTACAAAGCGGCCGCCGAACCACTAGTGCACTGCAGTACACGGTTTCCTTGAAATTTTTTTGA
TTCGGTAATCTCCGAACAGAAGGAAGAACGAAGGAAGGAGCACAGACTTAGATTGGTATATATACGCATA
TGTAGTGTTGAAGAAACATGAAATTGCCCAGTATTCTTAACCCAACTGCACAGAACAAAAACGTGCAGGA
AACGAAGATAAATCATGTCGAAAGCTACATATAAGGAACGTGCTGCTACTCATCCTAGTCCTGTTGCTGC
CAAGCTATTTAATATCATGCACGAAAAGCAAACAAACTTGTGTGCTTCATTGGATGTTCGTACCACCAAG
GAATTACTGGAGTTAGTTGAAGCATTAGGTCCCAAAATTTGTTTACTAAAAACACATGTGGATATCTTGA
CTGATTTTTCCATGGAGGGCACAGTTAAGCCGCTAAAGGCATTATCCGCCAAGTACAATTTTTTACTCTT
CGAGGACAGAAAATTTGCTGACATTGGTAATACAGTCAAATTGCAGTACTCTGCGGGTGTATACAGAATA
GCAGAATGGGCAGACATTACGAATGCACACGGTGTGGTGGGCCCAGGTATTGTTAGCGGTTTGAAGCAGG
CGGCAGAAGAAGTAACAAAGGAACCTAGAGGCCTTTTGATGTTAGCAGAATTGTCATGCAAGGGCTCCCT
ATCTACTGGAGAATATACTAAGGGTACTGTTGACATTGCGAAGAGCGACAAAGATTTTGTTATCGGCTTT
ATTGCTCAAAGAGACATGGGTGGAAGAGATGAAGGTTACGATTGGTTGATTATGACACCCGGTGTGGGTT
TAGATGACAAGGGAGATGCATTGGGTCAACAGTATAGAACCGTGGATGATGTGGTTTCTACAGGATCTGA
CATTATTATTGTTGGAAGAGGACTATTTGCAAAGGGAAGGGATGCTAAGGTAGAGGGTGAACGTTACAGA
AAAGCAGGCTGGGAAGCATATTTGAGAAGATGCGGCCAGCAAAACTAAAAAACTGTATTATAAGTAAATG
CATGTATACTAAACTCACAAATTAGAGCTTCAATTTAATTATATCAGTTATTACCCGAGTAACGAAGCAT
CTGTGCTTCATTTTGTAGAACAAAAATGCAACGCGAGAGCGCTAATTTTTCAAACAAAGAATCTGAGCTG
CATTTTTACAGAACAGAAATGCAACGCGAAAGCGCTATTTTACCAACGAAGAATCTGTGCTTCATTTTTG
TAAAACAAAAATGCAACGCGAGAGCGCTAATTTTTCAAACAAAGAATCTGAGCTGCATTTTTACAGAACA
GAAATGCAACGCGAGAGCGCTATTTTACCAACAAAGAATCTATACTTCTTTTTTGTTCTACAAAAATGCA
TCCCGAGAGCGCTATTTTTCTAACAAAGCATCTTAGATTACTTTTTTTCTCCTTTGTGCGCTCTATAATG
CAGTCTCTTGATAACTTTTTGCACTGTAGGTCCGTTAAGGTTAGAAGAAGGCTACTTTGGTGTCTATTTT
CTCTTCCATAAAAAAAGCCTGACTCCACTTCCCGCGTTTACTGATTACTAGCGAAGCTGCGGGTGCATTT
TTTCAAGATAAAGGCATCCCCGATTATATTCTATACCGATGTGGATTGCGCATACTTTGTGAACAGAAAG
TGATAGCGTTGATGATTCTTCATTGGTCAGAAAATTATGAACGGTTTCTTCTATTTTGTCTCTATATACT
ACGTATAGGAAATGTTTACATTTTCGTATTGTTTTCGATTCACTCTATGAATAGTTCTTACTACAATTTT
TTTGTCTAAAGAGTAATACTAGAGATAAACATAAAAAATGTAGAGGTCGAGTTTAGATGCAAGTTCAAGG
AGCGAAAGGTGGATGGGTAGGTTATATAGGGATATAGCACAGAGATATATAGCAAAGAGATACTTTTGAG
CAATGTTTGTGGAAGCGGTATTCGCAATATTTTAGTAGCTCGTTACAGTCCGGTGCGTTTTTGGTTTTTT
GAAAGTGCGTCATCAGAGCGCTTTTGGTTTTCAAAAGCGCTCTGAAGTTCCTATACTTTCTAGCTAGAGA
ATAGGAACTTCCCGAGCGGCCGCGTGTTACAAGCTTGACTCCAGCGTAACTGGACTGCAATCAACTCACT
GGCTCACCTTCACGGGTGGGCCTTTCTTCGGTAGAAAATCAAAGGATCTTCTTGAGATCCTTTTTTTCTG
CGCGTAATCTGCTGCTTGCAAACAAAAAAACCACCGCTACCAGCGGTGGTTTGTTTGCCGGATCAAGAGC
TACCAACTCTTTTTCCGAGGTAACTGGCTTCAGCAGAGCGCAGATACCAAATACTGTTCTTCTAGTGTAG
CCGTAGTTAGGCCACCACTTCAAGAACTCTGTAGCACCGCCTACATACCTCGCTCTGCTAATCCTGTTAC
CAGTGGCTGCTGCCAGTGGCGATAAGTCGTGTCTTACCGGGTTGGACTCAAGACGATAGTTACCGGATAA
GGCGCAGCGGTCGGGCTGAACGGGGGGTTCGTGCACACAGCCCAGCTTGGAGCGAACGACCTACACCGAA
CTGAGATACCTACAGCGTGAGCTATGAGAAAGCGCCACGCTTCCCGAAGGGAGAAAGGCGGACAGGTATC
CGGTAAGCGGCAGGGTCGGAACAGGAGAGCGCACGAGGGAGCTTCCAGGGGTAAACGCCTGGTATCTTTA
TAGTCCTGTCGGGTTTCGCCACCTCTGACTTGAGCATCGATTTTTGTGATGCTCGTCAGGGGGGCGGAGC
CTATGGAAAAACGCCAGCAACGCAGAAAGGCCCACCCGAAGGTGAGCCAGGTGATTACATTTGGGCCCTC
ATCAGAGGTTTTCACCGTCATCACCGAAACGCGCGAGGCAGCTGCGGTAAAGCTCATCAGCGTGGTCGTG
AAGCGATTCACAGATGTCTGCCTGTTCATCCGCGTCCAGCTCGTTGAGTTTCTCCAGAAGCGTTAATGTC
TGGCTTCTGATAAAGCGGGCCATGTTAAGGGCGGTTTTTTCCTGTTTGGTCACTTACCAATGCTTAATCA
GTGAGGCACCTATCTCAGCGATCTGTCTATTTCGTTCATCCATAGTTGCCTGACTCCCCGTCGTGTAGAT
AACTACGATGCGGGAGGGCTTACCATCTGGCCCCAGTGCTGCAATGATACCGCGAGACCCACGCTCACCG
GCTCCAGATTTATCAGCAATAAACCAGCCAGCCGGGAGGGCCGAGCGCAGAAGTGATCCTGCAACTTTAT
CCGCCTCCATCCAGTCTATTAATTGTTGCCGGGAAGCTAGAGTAAGTAGTTCGCCAGTTAATAGTTTGCG
CAACGTTGTTGCCATTGCTACAGGCATCGTGGTGTCACGCTCGTCGTTTGGTATGGCTTCATTCAGCTCC
GGTTCCCAACGATCAAGGCGAGTTACATGATCCCCCATGTTGTGCAAAAAAGCGGTTAGCTCCTTCGGTC
CTCCGATCGTTGCCAGAAGTAAGTTGGCCGCAGTGTTATCACTCATGGTTATGGCAGCACTGCATAATTC
TCTTACTGTCATGCCATCCGTGAGATGCTTTTCTGTGACTGGTGAGTACTCAACCAAGTCATTCTGAGAA
TAGTGTATGCGGCGACCGAGTTGCTCTTGCCCGGCGTCAATACGGGATAATACCGCGCCACATAGCAGAA
CTTTAAAAGTGCTCATCATTGGAAAACGTTCTTCGGGGCGTAAACTCTCAAGGATCTTACCGCTGTTGAG
ATCCAGTTCGATGTAACCCACTCGTGCACCCAACTGATCTTCAGCATCTTTTACTTTCACCAGCGTTTCT
GGGTGAGCAAAAACAGGAAGGCAAAATGCCGCAAAAAAGGGAATAAGGGCGACACGGAAATGTTGAATAC
TCATTTTAGCTTCCTTAGCTCCTGAAAATCTCGATAACTCAAAAAATACGCCCGGTAGTGATCTTATTTC
ATTATGGTGAAAGTTGGAACCTCTTACGTGCCGATCAAGTCAAAAGCCTCCGGTCGGAGGCTTTTGACTT
TCTGCTATGGAGGTCAGGTATGATTTAAATGGTCAGTTAGA
